Addgene plasmid #154160: pKM62
Purpose: Firefly luciferase under the control of the enhancer for the Drosophila melanogaster Metchnikowin gene, with 4 Rel2-specific (VII) NF-_B sites, 3 GATA sites and 3 putative ecdysone-response elements, plus an additional NF-_B site.
Depositing lab: Kevin Maringer. Depositing organization: University of Surrey. Publication: Imd pathway-specific immune assays reveal NF-kappaB stimulation by viral RNA PAMPs in Aedes aegypti Aag2 cells. Russell TA, Ayaz A, Davidson AD, Fernandez-Sesma A, Maringer K. PLoS Negl Trop Dis. 2021 Feb 16;15(2):e0008524. doi: 10.1371/journal.pntd.0008524. PubMed 33591970.
Backbone
  Vector backbone: pLUC-MCS
  Modifications to backbone: Enhancer for the Drosophila melanogaster Metchnikowin gene, with 4 Rel2-specific (VII) NF-κB sites, 3 GATA sites and 3 putative ecdysone-response elements, plus an additional NF-κB site.
  Vector type: Luciferase
Growth in bacteria
  Bacterial resistance: Ampicillin, 100 μg/mL
  Growth temperature: 37°C
  Growth strain: DH5alpha
  Copy number: High Copy
Gene/Insert
  Gene/Insert name: Firefly luciferase
  Species: Other
  Mutation: 4 wt NF-κB sites were replaced with Rel2-specific (VII) NF-κB sites
  Cloning method: Ligation Independent Cloning
  Sequencing primers: 5′ unknown
Terms and licenses: Academic/Nonprofit Terms; Industry Terms: Not Available to Industry
How to cite: pKM62 was a gift from Kevin Maringer (Addgene plasmid # 154160 ; http://n2t.net/addgene:154160 ; RRID:Addgene_154160)
