[The description below was written by a language model from this plasmid's Addgene catalogue record and pLannotate feature annotations shown in this document.]
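Description:
pKM62 is a firefly luciferase reporter plasmid built on the pLUC-MCS backbone and designed to read out NF-κB-dependent immune signalling in insect cells. It is propagated in E. coli as a high-copy plasmid through a ColE1/pUC-type origin, with ampicillin selection provided by the β-lactamase gene and its own promoter. Remnants of pBR322 (the bom region and a short rop fragment) are also annotated in the 6,059 nt sequence.

The payload is the Photinus pyralis luciferase coding sequence placed under the enhancer of the Drosophila melanogaster Metchnikowin gene, an antimicrobial peptide gene. According to the record, the four wild-type NF-κB sites in this enhancer were replaced with Rel2-specific ("VII") NF-κB sites. The element also carries three GATA sites, three putative ecdysone-response elements and one additional NF-κB site. The automated feature table does not annotate the enhancer itself, which presumably lies in the unannotated stretch between the upstream SV40 poly(A) signal and the luciferase open reading frame. The record does not name a minimal promoter. The upstream poly(A) signals, a common design feature of reporter vectors, would limit read-through transcription from the backbone into the reporter. Downstream of luciferase, the SV40 small t intron and a further SV40 poly(A) signal provide splicing and 3′ end processing. The small t, large T, NLS and VP1 fragments listed are incidental pieces of these SV40-derived segments rather than expressed products.

Because the substituted sites favour Rel2, the NF-κB factor of the mosquito Imd pathway, luciferase output should report Imd pathway activation specifically. The associated publication describes such assays in Aedes aegypti Aag2 cells, including NF-κB stimulation by viral RNA.
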