Features (pLannotate 1.2.2; 16 found; start..end, strand, type, name):
     95..229     +  polyA_signal   SV40 poly(A) signal: SV40 polyadenylation signal
    721..2370    +  CDS            LUCI_PHOPY: Experimental evidence at protein level: Swiss-Prot protein existence level 1. Produces green light with a wavelength of 562 nm. From Photinus pyralis (Common eastern firefly) (Lampyris pyralis).
   2428..2502    +  CDS            small t antigen (fragment): SV40 (simian virus 40) small t antigen
   2504..2569    +  intron         small t intron: SV40 (simian virus 40) small t antigen intron
   2699..2719    +  CDS            SV40 NLS: nuclear localization signal of SV40 (simian virus 40) large T antigen
   3038..3121    +  CDS            large T antigen (fragment): large T antigen from SV40 (simian virus 40)
   3144..3278    +  polyA_signal   SV40 poly(A) signal: SV40 polyadenylation signal
   3231..3551    -  CDS            VP1_POVLY (fragment): Experimental evidence at protein level: Swiss-Prot protein existence level 1. Forms an icosahedral capsid with a T=7 symmetry and a 40 nm diameter. The capsid is composed of 72 pentamers linked to each other by disulfide bonds and associated with VP2 or VP3 proteins. Interacts with a N-linked glycoprotein containing sialic acids on the cell surface to provide virion attachment to target cell. Once attached, the virion is internalized by endocytosis and traffics to the endoplasmic reticulum. Inside the endoplasmic reticulum, the protein folding machinery isomerizes VP1 interpentamer disulfide b
   3637..3741    +  promoter       AmpR promoter: bla
   3742..4602    +  CDS            AmpR: β-lactamase; bla; confers resistance to ampicillin, carbenicillin, and related antibiotics
   4773..5361    +  rep_origin     ori: high-copy-number ColE1/pMB1/pBR322/pUC origin of replication
   5547..5687    -  misc_feature   bom: basis of mobility region from pBR322
   5789..5828    -  CDS            rop (fragment): Rop protein, which maintains plasmids at low copy number; rop
   5830..5906    +  CDS            large T antigen (fragment): large T antigen from SV40 (simian virus 40)
   5926..1       +  polyA_signal   SV40 poly(A) signal (across the origin): SV40 polyadenylation signal
   6058..75      +  CDS            large T antigen (fragment) (across the origin): large T antigen from SV40 (simian virus 40)
>Addgene plasmid #154160 | pKM62 | addgene full sequence | sequence record 309343 | Addgene NGS Result
CAGCCATATCACATTTGTAGAGGTTTTACTTGCTTTAAAAAACCTCCCACACCTCCCCCTGAACCTGAAA
CATAAAATGAATGCAATTGTTGTTAACTTGTTTATTGCAGCTTATAATGGTTACAAATAAAGCAATAGCA
TCACAAATTTCACAAATAAAGCATTTTTTTCACTGCATTCTAGTTGTGGTTTGTCCAAACTCATCAATGT
ATCTTATCATGTCTGGATCCAAGCTTGCCCGGGCAGATCTCTCGAGGCGTGGCTCCGTGTTGACGCATGT
TGACTATGCCTTTGAATGGCTGCCGTCACGCTTTCGGTGATTTACGCACTGCAGAAAAACCAACAGGGCG
CTAAAAAGGAGAGTGTTTTCGTGGGAGGTGGAGATGGTCACTGGGGGCAACATAAATATTCAGCGAGAAA
CGTCATATTTACATTTAGTCTAGGCTGATAATCCGGGCTTTCGGGATTTACGCACGGGTGGTGCGTGCGT
AAATCACCGAAAGCGTGTCGGTTATCTGCCCCCGGCTGACACTTGCCCGTCATTCATTCGGCTGCTTATC
GCAGAAGCTCGTGCGTAAATCACCGAAAGCGTGACTCGTTTGTCTGGGACTGAGCTATAAAAGCCTCACC
ATCTCAACGCTCAAAGCGTGCGTAAATCACCGAAAGCGTGCTAAGATGGGAGCTCGAATTCCAGCTTGGC
ATTCCGGTACTGTTGGTAAAATGGAAGACGCCAAAAACATAAAGAAAGGCCCGGCGCCATTCTATCCTCT
AGAGGATGGAACCGCTGGAGAGCAACTGCATAAGGCTATGAAGAGATACGCCCTGGTTCCTGGAACAATT
GCTTTTACAGATGCACATATCGAGGTGAACATCACGTACGCGGAATACTTCGAAATGTCCGTTCGGTTGG
CAGAAGCTATGAAACGATATGGGCTGAATACAAATCACAGAATCGTCGTATGCAGTGAAAACTCTCTTCA
ATTCTTTATGCCGGTGTTGGGCGCGTTATTTATCGGAGTTGCAGTTGCGCCCGCGAACGACATTTATAAT
GAACGTGAATTGCTCAACAGTATGAACATTTCGCAGCCTACCGTAGTGTTTGTTTCCAAAAAGGGGTTGC
AAAAAATTTTGAACGTGCAAAAAAAATTACCAATAATCCAGAAAATTATTATCATGGATTCTAAAACGGA
TTACCAGGGATTTCAGTCGATGTACACGTTCGTCACATCTCATCTACCTCCCGGTTTTAATGAATACGAT
TTTGTACCAGAGTCCTTTGATCGTGACAAAACAATTGCACTGATAATGAATTCCTCTGGATCTACTGGGT
TACCTAAGGGTGTGGCCCTTCCGCATAGAACTGCCTGCGTCAGATTCTCGCATGCCAGAGATCCTATTTT
TGGCAATCAAATCATTCCGGATACTGCGATTTTAAGTGTTGTTCCATTCCATCACGGTTTTGGAATGTTT
ACTACACTCGGATATTTGATATGTGGATTTCGAGTCGTCTTAATGTATAGATTTGAAGAAGAGCTGTTTT
TACGATCCCTTCAGGATTACAAAATTCAAAGTGCGTTGCTAGTACCAACCCTATTTTCATTCTTCGCCAA
AAGCACTCTGATTGACAAATACGATTTATCTAATTTACACGAAATTGCTTCTGGGGGCGCACCTCTTTCG
AAAGAAGTCGGGGAAGCGGTTGCAAAACGCTTCCATCTTCCAGGGATACGACAAGGATATGGGCTCACTG
AGACTACATCAGCTATTCTGATTACACCCGAGGGGGATGATAAACCGGGCGCGGTCGGTAAAGTTGTTCC
ATTTTTTGAAGCGAAGGTTGTGGATCTGGATACCGGGAAAACGCTGGGCGTTAATCAGAGAGGCGAATTA
TGTGTCAGAGGACCTATGATTATGTCCGGTTATGTAAACAATCCGGAAGCGACCAACGCCTTGATTGACA
AGGATGGATGGCTACATTCTGGAGACATAGCTTACTGGGACGAAGACGAACACTTCTTCATAGTTGACCG
CTTGAAGTCTTTAATTAAATACAAAGGATATCAGGTGGCCCCCGCTGAATTGGAATCGATATTGTTACAA
CACCCCAACATCTTCGACGCGGGCGTGGCAGGTCTTCCCGACGATGACGCCGGTGAACTTCCCGCCGCCG
TTGTTGTTTTGGAGCACGGAAAGACGATGACGGAAAAAGAGATCGTGGATTACGTCGCCAGTCAAGTAAC
AACCGCGAAAAAGTTGCGCGGAGGAGTTGTGTTTGTGGACGAAGTACCGAAAGGTCTTACCGGAAAACTC
GACGCAAGAAAAATCAGAGAGATCCTCATAAAGGCCAAGAAGGGCGGAAAGTCCAAATTGTAAAATGTAA
CTGTATTCAGCGATGACGAAATTCTTAGCTATTGTAATACTCTAGAGGATCTTTGTGAAGGAACCTTACT
TCTGTGGTGTGACATAATTGGACAAACTACCTACAGAGATTTAAAGCTCTAAGGTAAATATAAAATTTTT
AAGTGTATAATGTGTTAAACTACTGATTCTAATTGTTTGTGTATTTTAGATTCCAACCTATGGAACTGAT
GAATGGGAGCAGTGGTGGAATGCCTTTAATGAGGAAAACCTGTTTTGCTCAGAAGAAATGCCATCTAGTG
ATGATGAGGCTACTGCTGACTCTCAACATTCTACTCCTCCAAAAAAGAAGAGAAAGGTAGAAGACCCCAA
GGACTTTCCTTCAGAATTGCTAAGTTTTTTGAGTCATGCTGTGTTTAGTAATAGAACTCTTGCTTGCTTT
GCTATTTACACCACAAAGGAAAAAGCTGCACTGCTATACAAGAAAATTATGGAAAAATATTCTGTAACCT
TTATAAGTAGGCATAACAGTTATAATCATAACATACTGTTTTTTCTTACTCCACACAGGCATAGAGTGTC
TGCTATTAATAACTATGCTCAAAAATTGTGTACCTTTAGCTTTTTAATTTGTAAAGGGGTTAATAAGGAA
TATTTGATGTATAGTGCCTTGACTAGAGATCATAATCAGCCATACCACATTTGTAGAGGTTTTACTTGCT
TTAAAAAACCTCCCACACCTCCCCCTGAACCTGAAACATAAAATGAATGCAATTGTTGTTGTTAACTTGT
TTATTGCAGCTTATAATGGTTACAAATAAAGCAATAGCATCACAAATTTCACAAATAAAGCATTTTTTTC
ACTGCATTCTAGTTGTGGTTTGTCCAAACTCATCAATGTATCTTATCATGTCTGGATCCCCAGGAAGCTC
CTCTGTGTCCTCATAAACCCTAACCTCCTCTACTTGAGAGGACATTCCAATCATAGGCTGCCCATCCACC
CTCTGTGTCCTCCTGTTAATTAGGTCACTTAACAAAAAGGAAATTGGGTAGGGGTTTTTCACAGACCGCT
TTCTAAGGGTAATTTTAAAATATCTGGGAAGTCCCTTCCACTGCTGTGTTCCAGAAGTGTTGGTAAACAG
CCCACAAATGTCAACAGCAGAAACATACAAGCTGTCAGCTTTGCACAAGGGCCTCGTGATACGCCTATTT
TTATAGGTTAATGTCATGATAATAATGGTTTCTTAGACGTCAGGTGGCACTTTTCGGGGAAATGTGCGCG
GAACCCCTATTTGTTTATTTTTCTAAATACATTCAAATATGTATCCGCTCATGAGACAATAACCCTGATA
AATGCTTCAATAATATTGAAAAAGGAAGAGTATGAGTATTCAACATTTCCGTGTCGCCCTTATTCCCTTT
TTTGCGGCATTTTGCCTTCCTGTTTTTGCTCACCCAGAAACGCTGGTGAAAGTAAAAGATGCTGAAGATC
AGTTGGGTGCACGAGTGGGTTACATCGAACTGGATCTCAACAGCGGTAAGATCCTTGAGAGTTTTCGCCC
CGAAGAACGTTTTCCAATGATGAGCACTTTTAAAGTTCTGCTATGTGGCGCGGTATTATCCCGTATTGAC
GCCGGGCAAGAGCAACTCGGTCGCCGCATACACTATTCTCAGAATGACTTGGTTGAGTACTCACCAGTCA
CAGAAAAGCATCTTACGGATGGCATGACAGTAAGAGAATTATGCAGTGCTGCCATAACCATGAGTGATAA
CACTGCGGCCAACTTACTTCTGACAACGATCGGAGGACCGAAGGAGCTAACCGCTTTTTTGCACAACATG
GGGGATCATGTAACTCGCCTTGATCGTTGGGAACCGGAGCTGAATGAAGCCATACCAAACGACGAGCGTG
ACACCACGATGCCTGTAGCAATGGCAACAACGTTGCGCAAACTATTAACTGGCGAACTACTTACTCTAGC
TTCCCGGCAACAATTAATAGACTGGATGGAGGCGGATAAAGTTGCAGGACCACTTCTGCGCTCGGCCCTT
CCGGCTGGCTGGTTTATTGCTGATAAATCTGGAGCCGGTGAGCGTGGGTCTCGCGGTATCATTGCAGCAC
TGGGGCCAGATGGTAAGCCCTCCCGTATCGTAGTTATCTACACGACGGGGAGTCAGGCAACTATGGATGA
ACGAAATAGACAGATCGCTGAGATAGGTGCCTCACTGATTAAGCATTGGTAACTGTCAGACCAAGTTTAC
TCATATATACTTTAGATTGATTTAAAACTTCATTTTTAATTTAAAAGGATCTAGGTGAAGATCCTTTTTG
ATAATCTCATGACCAAAATCCCTTAACGTGAGTTTTCGTTCCACTGAGCGTCAGACCCCGTAGAAAAGAT
CAAAGGATCTTCTTGAGATCCTTTTTTTCTGCGCGTAATCTGCTGCTTGCAAACAAAAAAACCACCGCTA
CCAGCGGTGGTTTGTTTGCCGGATCAAGAGCTACCAACTCTTTTTCCGAAGGTAACTGGCTTCAGCAGAG
CGCAGATACCAAATACTGTTCTTCTAGTGTAGCCGTAGTTAGGCCACCACTTCAAGAACTCTGTAGCACC
GCCTACATACCTCGCTCTGCTAATCCTGTTACCAGTGGCTGCTGCCAGTGGCGATAAGTCGTGTCTTACC
GGGTTGGACTCAAGACGATAGTTACCGGATAAGGCGCAGCGGTCGGGCTGAACGGGGGGTTCGTGCACAC
AGCCCAGCTTGGAGCGAACGACCTACACCGAACTGAGATACCTACAGCGTGAGCTATGAGAAAGCGCCAC
GCTTCCCGAAGGGAGAAAGGCGGACAGGTATCCGGTAAGCGGCAGGGTCGGAACAGGAGAGCGCACGAGG
GAGCTTCCAGGGGGAAACGCCTGGTATCTTTATAGTCCTGTCGGGTTTCGCCACCTCTGACTTGAGCGTC
GATTTTTGTGATGCTCGTCAGGGGGGCGGAGCCTATGGAAAAACGCCAGCAACGCGGCCTTTTTACGGTT
CCTGGCCTTTTGCTGGCCTTTTGCTCACATGTTCTTTCCTGCGTTATCCCCTGATTCTGTGGATAACCGT
ATTACCGCCTTTGAGTGAGCTGATACCGCTCGCCGCAGCCGAACGACCGAGCGCAGCGAGTCAGTGAGCG
AGGAAGCGGAAGAGCGCCTGATGCGGTATTTTCTCCTTACGCATCTGTGCGGTATTTCACACCGCATATG
GTGCACTCTCAGTACAATCTGCTCTGATGCCGCATAGTTAAGCCAGTATACACTCCGCTATCGCTACGTG
ACTGGGTCATGGCTGCGCCCCGACACCCGCCAACACCCGCTGACGCGCCCTGACGGGCTTGTCTGCTCCC
GGCATCCGCTTACAGACAAGCTGTGACCGTCTCCGGGAGCTGCATGTGTCAGAGGTTTTCACCGTCATCA
CCGAAACGCGCGAGGCAGGATCAGCCATATCACATTTGTAGAGGTTTTACTTGCTTTAAAAAACCTCCCA
CACCTCCCCCTGAACCTGAAACATAAAATGAATGCAATTGTTGTTAACTTGTTTATTGCAGCTTATAATG
GTTACAAATAAAGCAATAGCATCACAAATTTCACAAATAAAGCATTTTTTTCACTGCATTCTAGTTGTGG
TTTGTCCAAACTCATCAATGTATCTTATCATGTCTGGAT
